Addgene plasmid #224897: pAcGFP-C1-DGKd2
Purpose: Express N-terminal mCherry fused to human diacylglycerol kinase delta isoform 2 in mammalian cells
Depositing lab: Chiaki Murakami. Depositing organization: Chiba University.
Backbone
  Vector backbone: pAcGFP-C1
  Backbone manufacturer: Clontech Laboratories, Inc. A Takara Bio Company
  Backbone size w/o insert (bp): 4731
  Total vector size (bp): 8373
  Vector type: Mammalian Expression
Growth in bacteria
  Bacterial resistance: Kanamycin, 50 μg/mL
  Growth temperature: 37°C
  Growth strain: DH5alpha
  Copy number: High Copy
Gene/Insert
  Gene/Insert name: DGKD (alt name: Diacylglycerol kinase delta 2)
  Species: H. sapiens (human)
  Insert size (bp): 3642
  GenBank ID: NM_152879.3
  Entrez Gene: DGKD (a.k.a. DGK-delta, DGKdelta, dgkd-2)
  Promoter: CMV
  Tag / fusion protein: AcGFP (N terminal on backbone)
  Cloning method: Restriction Enzyme; 5′ cloning site EcpRI (not destroyed); 3′ cloning site SalI (not destroyed)
  Sequencing primers: 5′ CGCAAATGGGCGGTAGGCGTG
Terms and licenses: Academic/Nonprofit Terms; Industry Terms: Not Available to Industry
How to cite: pAcGFP-C1-DGKd2 was a gift from Chiaki Murakami (Addgene plasmid # 224897 ; http://n2t.net/addgene:224897 ; RRID:Addgene_224897)
