[The description below was written by a language model from this plasmid's Addgene catalogue record and pLannotate feature annotations shown in this document.]
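Description:
pAcGFP-C1-DGKd2 is a mammalian expression plasmid of about 8.4 kb built on the Clontech pAcGFP-C1 backbone. It carries the human diacylglycerol kinase delta isoform 2 coding sequence (DGKD, roughly 3.6 kb), inserted by restriction cloning into the multiple cloning site downstream of the fluorescent protein. The human cytomegalovirus immediate early enhancer and promoter drive an open reading frame that begins with AcGFP1, a constitutively fluorescent green protein derived from Aequorea coerulescens. This reading frame continues through a short MCS-derived linker into DGKD, and the transcript is terminated by the SV40 polyadenylation signal. The product is therefore DGKδ2 tagged at its N terminus with a green fluorescent protein. The stated purpose in the catalogue entry refers to an N-terminal mCherry fusion, but the plasmid name, the tag field and the annotated sequence all indicate AcGFP, and no mCherry feature is annotated.

The plasmid is propagated in E. coli from a high-copy ColE1/pUC-type origin under kanamycin selection. The Tn5 aminoglycoside phosphotransferase (NeoR/KanR) cassette sits behind both a bacterial bla promoter and the SV40 enhancer/early promoter and is followed by the HSV TK polyadenylation signal. The same gene can therefore confer kanamycin resistance in bacteria and G418 resistance in transfected mammalian cells, which allows stable lines to be selected. An f1 origin is also present and permits single-stranded DNA production. The small fragments annotated as large T antigen, ble and bGH poly(A) are partial matches in backbone sequence rather than functional elements. The construct is suited to transient or stable expression of fluorescently tagged DGKδ2, for example to visualise the kinase in mammalian cells, although the record does not describe specific experiments.
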