Features (pLannotate 1.2.2; 16 found; start..end, strand, type, name):
     61..364     +  enhancer       CMV enhancer: human cytomegalovirus immediate early enhancer
    365..568     +  promoter       CMV promoter: human cytomegalovirus (CMV) immediate early promoter
    613..1329    +  CDS            AcGFP1: AcGFP1 is a basic (constitutively fluorescent) green fluorescent protein, derived from Aequorea coerulescens.
   1330..1364    +  misc_feature   MCS (fragment): multiple cloning site
   1435..5007    +  CDS            DGKD: DGKD_HUMAN - Also known as KIAA0145 From Homo sapiens (Human).
   5009..5036    +  misc_feature   MCS (fragment): multiple cloning site
   5053..5137    +  CDS            large T antigen (fragment): large T antigen from SV40 (simian virus 40)
   5160..5281    +  polyA_signal   SV40 poly(A) signal: SV40 polyadenylation signal
   5315..5743    -  rep_origin     f1 ori (sequence partly withheld): f1 bacteriophage origin of replication; arrow indicates direction of (+) strand synthesis
   5770..5874    +  promoter       AmpR promoter: bla
   5876..6233    +  promoter       SV40 promoter: SV40 enhancer and early promoter
   6268..7062    +  CDS            NeoR/KanR: aminoglycoside phosphotransferase from Tn5; aph(3')-II (or nptII); confers resistance to neomycin, kanamycin, and G418 (Geneticin®)
   7083..7235    +  CDS            ble (fragment): BLE_KLEPN - Experimental evidence at protein level: Swiss-Prot protein existence level 1. Binding protein with a strong affinity to the bleomycin family of antibiotics. Binds to CL990; an antimitotic-antibiotic compound. From Klebsiella pneumoniae.
   7294..7341    +  polyA_signal   HSV TK poly(A) signal: herpes simplex virus thymidine kinase polyadenylation signal (Cole and Stacy, 1985)
   7432..7448    -  polyA_signal   bGH poly(A) signal (fragment): bovine growth hormone polyadenylation signal
   7670..8258    +  rep_origin     ori: high-copy-number ColE1/pMB1/pBR322/pUC origin of replication
>Addgene plasmid #224897 | pAcGFP-C1-DGKd2 | addgene full sequence | sequence record 456312 | Addgene NGS Result
TAGTTATTAATAGTAATCAATTACGGGGTCATTAGTTCATAGCCCATATATGGAGTTCCGCGTTACATAA
CTTACGGTAAATGGCCCGCCTGGCTGACCGCCCAACGACCCCCGCCCATTGACGTCAATAATGACGTATG
TTCCCATAGTAACGCCAATAGGGACTTTCCATTGACGTCAATGGGTGGAGTATTTACGGTAAACTGCCCA
CTTGGCAGTACATCAAGTGTATCATATGCCAAGTACGCCCCCTATTGACGTCAATGACGGTAAATGGCCC
GCCTGGCATTATGCCCAGTACATGACCTTATGGGACTTTCCTACTTGGCAGTACATCTACGTATTAGTCA
TCGCTATTACCATGGTGATGCGGTTTTGGCAGTACATCAATGGGCGTGGATAGCGGTTTGACTCACGGGG
ATTTCCAAGTCTCCACCCCATTGACGTCAATGGGAGTTTGTTTTGGCACCAAAATCAACGGGACTTTCCA
AAATGTCGTAACAACTCCGCCCCATTGACGCAAATGGGCGGTAGGCGTGTACGGTGGGAGGTCTATATAA
GCAGAGCTGGTTTAGTGAACCGTCAGATCCGCTAGCGCTACCGGTCGCCACCATGGTGAGCAAGGGCGCC
GAGCTGTTCACCGGCATCGTGCCCATCCTGATCGAGCTGAATGGCGATGTGAATGGCCACAAGTTCAGCG
TGAGCGGCGAGGGCGAGGGCGATGCCACCTACGGCAAGCTGACCCTGAAGTTCATCTGCACCACCGGCAA
GCTGCCTGTGCCCTGGCCCACCCTGGTGACCACCCTGAGCTACGGCGTGCAGTGCTTCTCACGCTACCCC
GATCACATGAAGCAGCACGACTTCTTCAAGAGCGCCATGCCTGAGGGCTACATCCAGGAGCGCACCATCT
TCTTCGAGGATGACGGCAACTACAAGTCGCGCGCCGAGGTGAAGTTCGAGGGCGATACCCTGGTGAATCG
CATCGAGCTGACCGGCACCGATTTCAAGGAGGATGGCAACATCCTGGGCAATAAGATGGAGTACAACTAC
AACGCCCACAATGTGTACATCATGACCGACAAGGCCAAGAATGGCATCAAGGTGAACTTCAAGATCCGCC
ACAACATCGAGGATGGCAGCGTGCAGCTGGCCGACCACTACCAGCAGAATACCCCCATCGGCGATGGCCC
TGTGCTGCTGCCCGATAACCACTACCTGTCCACCCAGAGCGCCCTGTCCAAGGACCCCAACGAGAAGCGC
GATCACATGATCTACTTCGGCTTCGTGACCGCCGCCGCCATCACCCACGGCATGGATGAGCTGTACAAGT
CCGGACTCAGATCTCGAGCTCAAGCTTCGAATTCAATGGCGGCGGCGGCGGGCGCCCCTCCGCCGGGTCC
CCCGCAACCGCCTCCGCCGCCGCCGCCCGAGGAGTCGTCCGACAGCGAGCCCGAGGCGGAGCCCGGCTCC
CCACAGAAGCTCATCCGCAAGGTGTCCACGTCGGGTCAGATCCGACAGAAGACCATCATCAAAGAGGGGA
TGCTGACCAAACAGAACAATTCATTCCAGCGATCAAAAAGGAGATACTTTAAGCTTCGAGGGCGAACGCT
TTACTATGCCAAAACGGCAAAGTCAATCATATTTGATGAGGTGGATCTGACAGATGCCAGCGTAGCTGAA
TCCAGTACCAAAAACGTCAACAACAGTTTTACGGTCATAACTCCATGCAGGAAGCTCATCTTGTGTGCTG
ATAACAGAAAAGAAATGGAAGATTGGATTGCAGCATTAAAGACTGTGCAGAACAGGGAGCACTTTGAGCC
CACCCAGTACAGCATGGACCACTTCTCAGGGATGCACAATTGGTACGCCTGTTCCCACGCGAGGCCGACC
TACTGCAATGTGTGCCGTGAGGCTCTGTCTGGGGTCACGTCGCACGGGCTGTCCTGCGAGGTGTGCAAAT
TTAAGGCCCACAAGCGCTGTGCTGTGCGTGCAACCAATAACTGCAAGTGGACCACACTGGCCTCGATCGG
GAAGGACATCATTGAAGATGCAGATGGGATTGCAATGCCCCACCAGTGGTTGGAAGGAAACCTACCTGTG
AGCGCCAAGTGCACTGTGTGCGACAAGACCTGTGGCAGTGTGCTGCGCCTGCAGGACTGGCGCTGCCTCT
GGTGCAAGGCCATGGTTCACACATCGTGTAAAGAATCCTTGCTGACCAAGTGCCCACTTGGCCTGTGCAA
AGTGTCAGTCATCCCACCCACGGCTCTCAACAGCATCGACTCCGATGGGTTCTGGAAGGCCAGCTGTCCT
CCTTCTTGCACAAGCCCACTGTTGGTCTTCGTCAATTCAAAAAGTGGGGACAACCAGGGTGTGAAGTTCC
TCAGAAGATTCAAACAGCTACTAAACCCCGCCCAGGTCTTCGACCTCATGAACGGAGGCCCACACCTCGG
CTTACGGTTATTCCAGAAGTTTGACACATTCCGGATTCTGGTTTGTGGCGGGGATGGAAGTGTTGGCTGG
GTCCTCTCCGAAATCGACAGCCTCAACCTTCATAAACAGTGTCAGCTGGGAGTGCTGCCGCTCGGCACAG
GGAACGACTTGGCCCGAGTACTGGGCTGGGGCTCAGCCTGCGATGACGACACCCAGCTCCCCCAGATCTT
GGAGAAGTTGGAGAGAGCCAGCACCAAGATGCTGGACAGGTGGAGCGTCATGGCATACGAGGCCAAGCTC
CCCCGGCAGGCCTCCTCCTCTACCGTCACCGAAGACTTCAGCGAGGATTCCGAGGTACAGCAGATTCTCT
TCTATGAAGACTCGGTTGCAGCCCACCTTTCTAAAATCCTCACCTCGGACCAGCACTCGGTGGTCATCTC
CTCGGCCAAAGTGCTCTGTGAGACGGTGAAGGACTTCGTGGCACGGGTGGGGAAGGCCTATGAGAAGACG
ACCGAGAGCTCGGAGGAGTCAGAGGTCATGGCCAAGAAGTGCTCTGTCCTGAAAGAGAAGCTGGATTCCC
TTCTCAAGACCTTGGACGATGAGTCCCAGGCCTCGTCCTCTCTGCCCAACCCGCCCCCCACCATTGCCGA
GGAGGCTGAAGATGGAGATGGGTCGGGCAGCATCTGCGGTTCCACCGGAGACCGCTTGGTGGCATCAGCT
TGCCCGGCCCGGCCGCAGATATTCCGGCCTCGAGAACAGCTCATGCTGAGAGCCAACAGCCTGAAGAAAG
CAATTCGTCAGATCATAGAACACACAGAAAAAGCTGTCGATGAGCAGAATGCCCAGACCCAGGAGCAGGA
GGGCTTCGTCCTGGGCCTCTCTGAGTCAGAGGAGAAGATGGACCACAGAGTGTGCCCACCACTGTCCCAC
AGCGAGAGCTTCGGGGTCCCCAAGGGGAGGAGCCAGCGCAAAGTGTCGAAATCTCCGTGTGAAAAGCTGA
TCAGCAAAGGGAGTCTGTCCCTAGGCAGTTCTGCTTCCCTTCCGCCCCAGCCGGGAAGCCGGGACGGCCT
GCCTGCGCTCAACACCAAGATCCTGTACCCAAATGTCCGGGCTGGAATGTCTGGTTCCTTACCCGGTGGC
TCAGTCATCAGTCGCCTGTTAATTAATGCTGATCCCTTCAACTCTGAACCAGAAACCCTAGAGTATTACA
CGGAGAAATGTGTCATGAACAACTATTTTGGCATTGGCCTGGATGCGAAGATATCCCTGGACTTTAACAA
CAAGCGCGATGAGCACCCAGAGAAGTGCAGGAGCCGAACCAAGAACATGATGTGGTATGGAGTTCTTGGA
ACCAAAGAGTTGCTGCACAGAACCTACAAGAACCTGGAGCAAAAGGTCTTGCTGGAGTGTGACGGGCGAC
CCATCCCACTCCCCAGTCTTCAGGGAATTGCTGTCCTTAACATTCCCAGCTATGCCGGAGGAACCAACTT
CTGGGGGGGTACCAAGGAAGATGATACTTTCGCAGCTCCATCATTCGATGACAAGATTCTGGAGGTGGTC
GCCGTGTTCGGCAGCATGCAGATGGCCGTCTCTCGAGTCATCAGGCTACAGCATCATCGGATCGCCCAGT
GTCGCACGGTGAAGATCTCCATCCTTGGGGATGAGGGCGTGCCTGTGCAGGTGGACGGAGAGGCCTGGGT
CCAGCCGCCAGGGTACATTCGGATTGTCCACAAGAACCGGGCACAGACACTGACCAGAGACAGGGCATTT
GAGAGCACCCTGAAGTCCTGGGAAGACAAGCAGAAGTGCGAGCTGCCCCGCCCTCCATCCTGTTCCCTGC
ACCCGGAGATGCTGTCCGAGGAGGAGGCCACCCAGATGGACCAGTTTGGGCAGGCAGCAGGGGTCCTCAT
TCACAGTATCCGAGAAATAGCTCAGTCTCACCGGGACATGGAGCAGGAACTGGCCCACGCCGTCAATGCC
AGCTCCAAGTCCATGGACCGTGTGTATGGCAAGCCCAGAACCACAGAGGGGCTCAACTGCAGCTTCGTCC
TGGAAATGGTGAATAACTTCAGAGCTCTGCGCAGTGAGACGGAGCTGCTGCTGTCTGGGAAGATGGCCCT
GCAGCTGGATCCGCCTCAGAAGGAGCAGCTGGGGAGTGCTCTTGCCGAGATGGACCGACAGCTCAGGAGG
CTGGCAGACACCCCGTGGCTCTGCCAGTCCGCAGAGCCCGGCGACGAAGAGAGTGTGATGCTGGATCTTG
CCAAGCGCAGTCGCAGTGGTAAATTCCGCCTCGTGACCAAGTTTAAAAAGGAGAAAAACAACAAGAACAA
AGAAGCTCACAGTAGCCTGGGAGCCCCGGTTCACCTCTGGGGGACAGAGGAGGTTGCTGCCTGGCTGGAG
CACCTCAGTCTCTGTGAGTATAAGGACATCTTCACACGGCACGACATCCGGGGCTCTGAGCTCCTGCACC
TGGAGCGGAGGGACCTCAAGGACCTGGGCGTGACCAAGGTGGGCCACATGAAGAGGATCCTGTGTGGCAT
CAAGGAGCTGAGCCGCAGCGCCCCCGCCGTCGAGGCCTAGTCGACGGTACCGCGGGCCCGGGATCCACCG
GATCTAGATAACTGATCATAATCAGCCATACCACATTTGTAGAGGTTTTACTTGCTTTAAAAAACCTCCC
ACACCTCCCCCTGAACCTGAAACATAAAATGAATGCAATTGTTGTTGTTAACTTGTTTATTGCAGCTTAT
AATGGTTACAAATAAAGCAATAGCATCACAAATTTCACAAATAAAGCATTTTTTTCACTGCATTCTAGTT
GTGGTTTGTCCAAACTCATCAATGTATCTTAACGCGTAAATTGTAAGCGTTAATATTTTGTTAAAATTCG
CGTTAAATTTTTGTTAAATCAGCTCATTTTTTAACCAATAGGCCGAAATCGGCAAAATCCCTTATAAATC
AAAAGAATAGACCGAGATAGGGT
[37 nt withheld, positions 5414-5450]
AAAGAACGTGGACTCCAACGTCAAAGG
[49 nt withheld, positions 5478-5526]
T
[91 nt withheld, positions 5528-5618]
G
[124 nt withheld, positions 5620-5743]
CAGGTGGCACTTTTCGGGGAAATGTGCGCGGAACCCCTATTTGTTTATTTTTCTAAATACATTCAAATAT
GTATCCGCTCATGAGACAATAACCCTGATAAATGCTTCAATAATATTGAAAAAGGAAGAGTCCTGAGGCG
GAAAGAACCAGCTGTGGAATGTGTGTCAGTTAGGGTGTGGAAAGTCCCCAGGCTCCCCAGCAGGCAGAAG
TATGCAAAGCATGCATCTCAATTAGTCAGCAACCAGGTGTGGAAAGTCCCCAGGCTCCCCAGCAGGCAGA
AGTATGCAAAGCATGCATCTCAATTAGTCAGCAACCATAGTCCCGCCCCTAACTCCGCCCATCCCGCCCC
TAACTCCGCCCAGTTCCGCCCATTCTCCGCCCCATGGCTGACTAATTTTTTTTATTTATGCAGAGGCCGA
GGCCGCCTCGGCCTCTGAGCTATTCCAGAAGTAGTGAGGAGGCTTTTTTGGAGGCCTAGGCTTTTGCAAA
GATCGATCAAGAGACAGGATGAGGATCGTTTCGCATGATTGAACAAGATGGATTGCACGCAGGTTCTCCG
GCCGCTTGGGTGGAGAGGCTATTCGGCTATGACTGGGCACAACAGACAATCGGCTGCTCTGATGCCGCCG
TGTTCCGGCTGTCAGCGCAGGGGCGCCCGGTTCTTTTTGTCAAGACCGACCTGTCCGGTGCCCTGAATGA
ACTGCAAGACGAGGCAGCGCGGCTATCGTGGCTGGCCACGACGGGCGTTCCTTGCGCAGCTGTGCTCGAC
GTTGTCACTGAAGCGGGAAGGGACTGGCTGCTATTGGGCGAAGTGCCGGGGCAGGATCTCCTGTCATCTC
ACCTTGCTCCTGCCGAGAAAGTATCCATCATGGCTGATGCAATGCGGCGGCTGCATACGCTTGATCCGGC
TACCTGCCCATTCGACCACCAAGCGAAACATCGCATCGAGCGAGCACGTACTCGGATGGAAGCCGGTCTT
GTCGATCAGGATGATCTGGACGAAGAGCATCAGGGGCTCGCGCCAGCCGAACTGTTCGCCAGGCTCAAGG
CGAGCATGCCCGACGGCGAGGATCTCGTCGTGACCCATGGCGATGCCTGCTTGCCGAATATCATGGTGGA
AAATGGCCGCTTTTCTGGATTCATCGACTGTGGCCGGCTGGGTGTGGCGGACCGCTATCAGGACATAGCG
TTGGCTACCCGTGATATTGCTGAAGAGCTTGGCGGCGAATGGGCTGACCGCTTCCTCGTGCTTTACGGTA
TCGCCGCTCCCGATTCGCAGCGCATCGCCTTCTATCGCCTTCTTGACGAGTTCTTCTGAGCGGGACTCTG
GGGTTCGAAATGACCGACCAAGCGACGCCCAACCTGCCATCACGAGATTTCGATTCCACCGCCGCCTTCT
ATGAAAGGTTGGGCTTCGGAATCGTTTTCCGGGACGCCGGCTGGATGATCCTCCAGCGCGGGGATCTCAT
GCTGGAGTTCTTCGCCCACCCTAGGGGGAGGCTAACTGAAACACGGAAGGAGACAATACCGGAAGGAACC
CGCGCTATGACGGCAATAAAAAGACAGAATAAAACGCACGGTGTTGGGTCGTTTGTTCATAAACGCGGGG
TTCGGTCCCAGGGCTGGCACTCTGTCGATACCCCACCGAGACCCCATTGGGGCCAATACGCCCGCGTTTC
TTCCTTTTCCCCACCCCACCCCCCAAGTTCGGGTGAAGGCCCAGGGCTCGCAGCCAACGTCGGGGCGGCA
GGCCCTGCCATAGCCTCAGGTTACTCATATATACTTTAGATTGATTTAAAACTTCATTTTTAATTTAAAA
GGATCTAGGTGAAGATCCTTTTTGATAATCTCATGACCAAAATCCCTTAACGTGAGTTTTCGTTCCACTG
AGCGTCAGACCCCGTAGAAAAGATCAAAGGATCTTCTTGAGATCCTTTTTTTCTGCGCGTAATCTGCTGC
TTGCAAACAAAAAAACCACCGCTACCAGCGGTGGTTTGTTTGCCGGATCAAGAGCTACCAACTCTTTTTC
CGAAGGTAACTGGCTTCAGCAGAGCGCAGATACCAAATACTGTTCTTCTAGTGTAGCCGTAGTTAGGCCA
CCACTTCAAGAACTCTGTAGCACCGCCTACATACCTCGCTCTGCTAATCCTGTTACCAGTGGCTGCTGCC
AGTGGCGATAAGTCGTGTCTTACCGGGTTGGACTCAAGACGATAGTTACCGGATAAGGCGCAGCGGTCGG
GCTGAACGGGGGGTTCGTGCACACAGCCCAGCTTGGAGCGAACGACCTACACCGAACTGAGATACCTACA
GCGTGAGCTATGAGAAAGCGCCACGCTTCCCGAAGGGAGAAAGGCGGACAGGTATCCGGTAAGCGGCAGG
GTCGGAACAGGAGAGCGCACGAGGGAGCTTCCAGGGGGAAACGCCTGGTATCTTTATAGTCCTGTCGGGT
TTCGCCACCTCTGACTTGAGCGTCGATTTTTGTGATGCTCGTCAGGGGGGCGGAGCCTATGGAAAAACGC
CAGCAACGCGGCCTTTTTACGGTTCCTGGCCTTTTGCTGGCCTTTTGCTCACATGTTCTTTCCTGCGTTA
TCCCCTGATTCTGTGGATAACCGTATTACCGCCATGCAT
